Addgene plasmid #165437: CMV-ShadowY-CBD(H83L/H86L)-P2A-Clover(T153M/F223R)-RhoA
Purpose: Expresses ShadowY-CBD(H83L/H86L) and Clover(T153M/F223R)-RhoA in mammalian cells as a negative control for FLIM imaging.
Depositing lab: Hideji Murakoshi. Depositing organization: National Institute for Physiological Sciences. Publication: Photoactivatable CaMKII induces synaptic plasticity in single synapses. Shibata ACE, Ueda HH, Eto K, Onda M, Sato A, Ohba T, Nabekura J, Murakoshi H. Nat Commun. 2021 Feb 2;12(1):751. doi: 10.1038/s41467-021-21025-6. PubMed 33531495.
Backbone
  Vector backbone: Customized Vector
  Vector type: Mammalian Expression
Growth in bacteria
  Bacterial resistance: Ampicillin, 100 μg/mL
  Growth temperature: 37°C
  Growth strain: DH5alpha
  Copy number: High Copy
Gene/Insert
  Gene/Insert name: ShadowY-CBD(H83L/H86L)-P2A-Clover(T153M/F223R)-RhoA
  Species: H. sapiens (human), Synthetic
  Insert size (bp): 2277
  Mutation: H83L/H86L: CDB(Cdc42 Binding Domain, Pak3, residues 60-113 with H83L, H86L, and Q108L mutations) does not bind to RhoA
  Promoter: CMV
  Tag / fusion protein: ShadowY, Clover(T153M/F223R) (N terminal on insert)
  Cloning method: Restriction Enzyme; 5′ cloning site AgeI (unknown if destroyed); 3′ cloning site NotI (unknown if destroyed)
Terms and licenses: Academic/Nonprofit Terms; Industry Terms: Not Available to Industry
How to cite: CMV-ShadowY-CBD(H83L/H86L)-P2A-Clover(T153M/F223R)-RhoA was a gift from Hideji Murakoshi (Addgene plasmid # 165437 ; http://n2t.net/addgene:165437 ; RRID:Addgene_165437)
