[The description below was written by a language model from this plasmid's Addgene catalogue record and pLannotate feature annotations shown in this document.]
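Description:
CMV-ShadowY-CBD(H83L/H86L)-P2A-Clover(T153M/F223R)-RhoA is a 5.5 kb mammalian expression plasmid built on a customized backbone. It is maintained in E. coli at high copy through a ColE1/pUC-type origin and selected with ampicillin via the bla gene. An f1 origin is also present. The feature table reports no mammalian selection marker, so the plasmid appears suited to transient expression. The short "RSF ori" and "SV40 large T antigen" hits are small fragments, most likely backbone remnants rather than functional elements.

The payload is a single 2.3 kb open reading frame driven by the CMV immediate-early enhancer and promoter and terminated by an SV40 polyadenylation signal. It begins with ShadowY, which the automated annotation labels as mCitrine because of sequence similarity. ShadowY is fused to the Cdc42-binding domain of Pak3 (residues 60–113) carrying the H83L, H86L and Q108L substitutions. A P2A self-cleaving peptide, named in the construct title though not annotated, then separates this fusion from Clover(T153M/F223R) fused to the N-terminus of the small GTPase RhoA. Ribosomal skipping at P2A yields the two fusion proteins from one transcript.

This layout follows that of FRET-FLIM sensors for small GTPases. In such sensors, binding of an acceptor-tagged effector domain to the active, donor-tagged GTPase shortens the fluorescence lifetime of the Clover donor, with ShadowY serving as a dim acceptor. According to the record, this mutated CBD does not bind RhoA, so no activity-dependent lifetime change is expected. The plasmid is therefore used as a negative control for fluorescence lifetime imaging in mammalian cells, and it was deposited in connection with work on synaptic plasticity.
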