Features (pLannotate 1.2.2; 13 found; start..end, strand, type, name):
     10..42      +  rep_origin     RSF ori (fragment): Plasmids containing the RSF 1030 origin of replication can be propagated in E. coli cells that contain additional plasmids with compatible origins.
    112..415     +  enhancer       CMV enhancer: human cytomegalovirus immediate early enhancer
    416..619     +  promoter       CMV promoter: human cytomegalovirus (CMV) immediate early promoter
    664..1362    +  CDS            mCitrine: mCitrine is a basic (constitutively fluorescent) yellow fluorescent protein published in 2001, derived from Aequorea victoria.
   1378..1539    +  CDS            Pak3 (fragment): PAK3_RAT - Experimental evidence at protein level: Swiss-Prot protein existence level 1. Serine/threonine protein kinase that plays a role in a variety of different signaling pathways including cytoskeleton regulation, cell migration, or cell cycle regulation. Plays a role in dendrite spine morphogenesis as well as synapse formation and plasticity. Acts as downstream effector of the small GTPases CDC42 and RAC1. Activation by the binding of active CDC42 and RAC1 results in a conformational change and a subsequent autophosphorylation on several serine and/or threonine residues. Phosphorylates M
   1621..2337    +  CDS            Clover: Clover is a basic (constitutively fluorescent) green/yellow fluorescent protein published in 2012, derived from Aequorea victoria. It is reported to be a rapidly-maturing weak dimer with high acid sensitivity.
   2359..2937    +  CDS            RHOA (sequence partly withheld): RHOA_BOVIN - Also known as ARHA, RHO12. Experimental evidence at protein level: Swiss-Prot protein existence level 1. Small GTPase which cycles between an active GTP-bound and an inactive GDP-bound state. Mainly associated with cytoskeleton organization, in active state binds to a variety of effector proteins to regulate cellular responses such as cytoskeletal dynamics, cell migration and cell cycle. Regulates a signal transduction pathway linking plasma membrane receptors to the assembly of focal adhesions and actin stress fibers. Involved in a microtubule-dependent signal that is required fo
   2956..3039    +  CDS            large T antigen (fragment): large T antigen from SV40 (simian virus 40)
   3062..3183    +  polyA_signal   SV40 poly(A) signal: SV40 polyadenylation signal
   3190..3618    +  rep_origin     f1 ori (sequence partly withheld): f1 bacteriophage origin of replication; arrow indicates direction of (+) strand synthesis
   3701..3805    +  promoter       AmpR promoter: bla
   3806..4666    +  CDS            AmpR: β-lactamase; bla; confers resistance to ampicillin, carbenicillin, and related antibiotics
   4837..5425    +  rep_origin     ori: high-copy-number ColE1/pMB1/pBR322/pUC origin of replication
>Addgene plasmid #165437 | CMV-ShadowY-CBD(H83L/H86L)-P2A-Clover(T153M/F223R)-RhoA | addgene full sequence | sequence record 325980 | Addgene NGS Result
TCCCCTGCGTTATCCCCTGATTCTGTGGATAACCGTATTACCACCATGCATTAGTTATTAATAGTAATCA
ATTACGGGGTCATTAGTTCATAGCCCATATATGGAGTTCCGCGTTACATAACTTACGGTAAATGGCCCGC
CTGGCTGACCGCCCAACGACCCCCGCCCATTGACGTCAATAATGACGTATGTTCCCATAGTAACGCCAAT
AGGGACTTTCCATTGACGTCAATGGGTGGAGTATTTACGGTAAACTGCCCACTTGGCAGTACATCAAGTG
TATCATATGCCAAGTACGCCCCCTATTGACGTCAATGACGGTAAATGGCCCGCCTGGCATTATGCCCAGT
ACATGACCTTATGGGACTTTCCTACTTGGCAGTACATCTACGTATTAGTCATCGCTATTACCATGGTGAT
GCGGTTTTGGCAGTACATCAATGGGCGTGGATAGCGGTTTGACTCACGGGGATTTCCAAGTCTCCACCCC
ATTGACGTCAATGGGAGTTTGTTTTGGCACCAAAATCAACGGGACTTTCCAAAATGTCGTAACAACTCCG
CCCCATTGACGCAAATGGGCGGTAGGCGTGTACGGTGGGAGGTCTATATAAGCAGAGCTGGTTTAGTGAA
CCGTCAGATCCGCTAGCGCTACCGGTCGCCACCATGGTGAGCAAGGGCGAGGAGCTGTTCACCGGGGTGG
TGCCCATCCTGGTCGAGCTGGACGGCGACGTAAACGGCCACAAGTTCAGCGTGTCCGGCGAGGGCGAGGG
CGATGCCACCTACGGCAAGCTGACCCTGAAGCTCATCTGCACCACCGGCAAGCTGCCCGTGCCCTGGCCC
ACCCTCGTGACCACCTTCGGCTACGGCCTGATGTGCTTCGCGCGCTATCCAGACCACATGAAGCAGCACG
ACTTCTTCAAGTCCGCCATGCCCGAAGGCTACGTCCAGGAGCGCACCATCTTCTTCAAGGACGACGGCAA
CTACAAGACCCGCGCCGAGGTGAAGTTCGAGGGCGACACCCTGGTGAACCGCATCGAGCTGAAGGGCATC
GACTTCAAGGAGGACGGCAACATCCTGGGGCACAAGCTCGAGTACGCTTGGCCCGTGGTGAATGTCTATA
TCATGGCCGACAAGCAGAAGAACGGCATCAAGGTGAACTTCTCTATCTATCATAACATCGAGGACGGCAG
CGTGCAGCTCGCCGACCACTACCAGCAGAACACCCCCATCGGCGACGGGCCCGTGCTGCTGCCCGACAAC
CACTACCTGAGCTACTCGGCTAAGCTGAGCAAAGACCCCAACGAGAAGCGCGATCACATGGTCCTGCTGG
AGTTCGTGACCGCCGCCGGGATCACTCTCGGCAGATCTCGTGGAATGAACAAAAAGAAAGAGAAAGAGCG
GCCAGAGATTTCTCTCCCTTCAGATTTTGAACTCACAATTCTTGTCGGTTTTGATGCTGTCACAGGGGAG
TTTACGGGAATACCAGAGCAGTGGGCCCGCTTGCTTCTGACATCAAATATCACTAAGTTGGAGCAGAAGT
GTACAGGAAGCGGAGCCACTAACTTCTCCCTGTTGAAACAAGCAGGGGATGTCGAAGAGAATCCCGGGCC
AGGATCCGGAATGGTGAGCAAGGGCGAGGAGCTGTTCACCGGGGTGGTGCCCATCCTGGTCGAGCTGGAC
GGCGACGTAAACGGCCACAAGTTCAGCGTCCGCGGCGAGGGCGAGGGCGATGCCACCAACGGCAAGCTGA
CCCTGAAGTTCATCTGCACCACCGGCAAGCTGCCCGTGCCCTGGCCCACCCTCGTGACCACCTTCGGCTA
CGGCGTGGCCTGCTTCAGCCGCTACCCCGACCACATGAAGCAGCACGACTTCTTCAAGTCCGCCATGCCC
GAAGGCTACGTCCAGGAGCGCACCATCTCTTTCAAGGACGACGGTACCTACAAGACCCGCGCCGAGGTGA
AGTTCGAGGGCGACACCCTGGTGAACCGCATCGAGCTGAAGGGCATCGACTTCAAGGAGGACGGCAACAT
CCTGGGGCACAAGCTGGAGTACAACTTCAACAGCCACAACGTCTATATCATGGCCGACAAGCAGAAGAAC
GGCATCAAGGCTAACTTCAAGATCCGCCACAACGTTGAGGACGGCAGCGTGCAGCTCGCCGACCACTACC
AGCAGAACACCCCCATCGGCGACGGCCCCGTGCTGCTGCCCGACAACCACTACCTGAGCCATCAGTCCGC
CCTGAGCAAAGACCCCAACGAGAAGCGCGATCACATGGTCCTGCTGGAGCGCGTGACCGCCGCCGGGATC
ACTCTCGGCATGGACGAGCTGTCTAAGTCCGGACTCAGGTCTCGAGGG
[543 nt withheld, positions 2359-2901]
AGACGTGGGAAGAAAAAATCTGGGTGCCTTGTCTTGTGAGCGGCCGCGACACTAGATCATAATCAGCCAT
ACCACATTTGTAGAGGTTTTACTTGCTTTAAAAAACCTCCCACACCTCCCCCTGAACCTGAAACATAAAA
TGAATGCAATTGTTGTTGTTAACTTGTTTATTGCAGCTTATAATGGTTACAAATAAAGCAATAGCATCAC
AAATTTCACAAATAAAGCATTTTTTTCACTGCATTCTAGTTGTGGTTTGTCCAAACTCATCAATGTATCT
TAACGC
[126 nt withheld, positions 3188-3313]
C
[91 nt withheld, positions 3315-3405]
A
[49 nt withheld, positions 3407-3455]
CCTTTGACGTTGGAGTCCACGTTCTTT
[37 nt withheld, positions 3483-3519]
ACCCTATCTCGGTCTATTCTTTTGATTTATAAGGGATTTTGCCGATTTCGGCCTATTGGTTAAAAAATGA
GCTGATTTAACAAAAATTTAACGCGAATTTTAACAAAATATTAACGCTTACAATTTCCTCTAGATAATAA
TGGTTTCTTAGACGTCAGGTGGCACTTTTCGGGGAAATGTGCGCGGAACCCCTATTTGTTTATTTTTCTA
AATACATTCAAATATGTATCCGCTCATGAGACAATAACCCTGATAAATGCTTCAATAATATTGAAAAAGG
AAGAGTATGAGTATTCAACATTTCCGTGTCGCCCTTATTCCCTTTTTTGCGGCATTTTGCCTTCCTGTTT
TTGCTCACCCAGAAACGCTGGTGAAAGTAAAAGATGCTGAAGATCAGTTGGGTGCACGAGTGGGTTACAT
CGAACTGGATCTCAACAGCGGTAAGATCCTTGAGAGTTTTCGCCCCGAAGAACGTTTTCCAATGATGAGC
ACTTTTAAAGTTCTGCTATGTGGCGCGGTATTATCCCGTATTGACGCCGGGCAAGAGCAACTCGGTCGCC
GCATACACTATTCTCAGAATGACTTGGTTGAGTACTCACCAGTCACAGAAAAGCATCTTACGGATGGCAT
GACAGTAAGAGAATTATGCAGTGCTGCCATAACCATGAGTGATAACACTGCGGCCAACTTACTTCTGACA
ACGATCGGAGGACCGAAGGAGCTAACCGCTTTTTTGCACAACATGGGGGATCATGTAACTCGCCTTGATC
GTTGGGAACCGGAGCTGAATGAAGCCATACCAAACGACGAGCGTGACACCACGATGCCTGTAGCAATGGC
AACAACGTTGCGCAAACTATTAACTGGCGAACTACTTACTCTAGCTTCCCGGCAACAACTGATAGACTGG
ATGGAGGCGGATAAAGTTGCAGGACCACTTCTGCGCTCGGCCCTTCCGGCTGGCTGGTTTATTGCTGATA
AATCTGGAGCCGGTGAGCGTGGGTCTCGCGGTATCATTGCAGCACTGGGGCCAGATGGTAAGCCCTCCCG
TATCGTAGTTATCTACACGACGGGGAGTCAGGCAACTATGGATGAACGAAATAGACAGATCGCTGAGATA
GGTGCCTCACTGATTAAGCATTGGTAACTGTCAGACCAAGTTTACTCATATATACTTTAGATTGATTTAA
AACTTCATTTTTAATTTAAAAGGATCTAGGTGAAGATCCTTTTTGATAATCTCATGACCAAAATCCCTTA
ACGTGAGTTTTCGTTCCACTGAGCGTCAGACCCCGTAGAAAAGATCAAAGGATCTTCTTGAGATCCTTTT
TTTCTGCGCGTAATCTGCTGCTTGCAAACAAAAAAACCACCGCTACCAGCGGTGGTTTGTTTGCCGGATC
AAGAGCTACCAACTCTTTTTCCGAAGGTAACTGGCTTCAGCAGAGCGCAGATACCAAATACTGTTCTTCT
AGTGTAGCCGTAGTTAGGCCACCACTTCAAGAACTCTGTAGCACCGCCTACATACCTCGCTCTGCTAATC
CTGTTACCAGTGGCTGCTGCCAGTGGCGATAAGTCGTGTCTTACCGGGTTGGACTCAAGACGATAGTTAC
CGGATAAGGCGCAGCGGTCGGGCTGAACGGGGGGTTCGTGCACACAGCCCAGCTTGGAGCGAACGACCTA
CACCGAACTGAGATACCTACAGCGTGAGCTATGAGAAAGCGCCACGCTTCCCGAAGGGAGAAAGGCGGAC
AGGTATCCGGTAAGCGGCAGGGTCGGAACAGGAGAGCGCACGAGGGAGCTTCCAGGGGGAAACGCCTGGT
ATCTTTATAGTCCTGTCGGGTTTCGCCACCTCTGACTTGAGCGTCGATTTTTGTGATGCTCGTCAGGGGG
GCGGAGCCTATGGAAAAACGCCAGCAACGCGGCCTTTTTACGGTTCCTGGCCTTTTGCTGGCCTTTTGCT
CACATGGCTCGACAGA
